>Addgene plasmid #161898 | pDest-313 (attR4-attR3) | addgene full sequence | sequence record 327176 | Addgene NGS Result
GACGGATCGGGAGATCCGCCTTTATGTGTAACTCTTGGCTGAAGCTCTTACACCAATGCTGGGGGACATG
TACCTCCCAGGGGCCCAGGAAGACTACGGGAGGCTACACCAACGTCAATCAGAGGGGCCTGTGTAGCTAC
CGATAAGCGGACCCTCAAGAGGGCATTAGCAATAGTGTTTATAAGGCCCCCTTGTTAACCCTAAACGGGT
AGCATATGCTTCCCGGGTAGTAGTATATACTATCCAGACTAACCCTAATTCAATAGCATATGTTACCCAA
CGGGAAGCATATGCTATCGAATTAGGGTTAGTAAAAGGGTCCTAAGGAACAGCGATATCTCCCACCCCAT
GAGCTGTCACGGTTTTATTTACATGGGGTCAGGATTCCACGAGGGTAGTGAACCATTTTAGTCACAAGGG
CAGTGGCTGAAGATCAAGGAGCGGGCAGTGAACTCTCCTGAATCTTCGCCTGCTTCTTCATTCTCCTTCG
TTTAGCTAATAGAATAACTGCTGAGTTGTGAACAGTAAGGTGTATGTGAGGTGCTCGAAAACAAGGTTTC
AGGTGACGCCCCCAGAATAAAATTTGGACGGGGGGTTCAGTGGTGGCATTGTGCTATGACACCAATATAA
CCCTCACAAACCCCTTGGGCAATAAATACTAGTGTAGGAATGAAACATTCTGAATATCTTTAACAATAGA
AATCCATGGGGTGGGGACAAGCCGTAAAGACTGGATGTCCATCTCACACGAATTTATGGCTATGGGCAAC
ACATAATCCTAGTGCAATATGATACTGGGGTTATTAAGATGTGTCCCAGGCAGGGACCAAGACAGGTGAA
CCATGTTGTTACACTCTATTTGTAACAAGGGGAAAGAGAGTGGACGCCGACAGCAGCGGACTCCACTGGT
TGTCTCTAACACCCCCGAAAATTAAACGGGGCTCCACGCCAATGGGGCCCATAAACAAAGACAAGTGGCC
ACTCTTTTTTTTGAAATTGTGGAGTGGGGGCACGCGTCAGCCCCCACACGCCGCCCTGCGGTTTTGGACT
GTAAAATAAGGGTGTAATAACTTGGCTGATTGTAACCCCGCTAACCACTGCGGTCAAACCACTTGCCCAC
AAAACCACTAATGGCACCCCGGGGAATACCTGCATAAGTAGGTGGGCGGGCCAAGATAGGGGCGCGATTG
CTGCGATCTGGAGGACAAATTACACACACTTGCGCCTGAGCGCCAAGCACAGGGTTGTTGGTCCTCATAT
TCACGAGGTCGCTGAGAGCACGGTGGGCTAATGTTGCCATGGGTAGCATATACTACCCAAATATCTGGAT
AGCATATGCTATCCTAATCTATATCTGGGTAGCATAGGCTATCCTAATCTATATCTGGGTAGCATATGCT
ATCCTAATCTATATCTGGGTAGTATATGCTATCCTAATTTATATCTGGGTAGCATAGGCTATCCTAATCT
ATATCTGGGTAGCATATGCTATCCTAATCTATATCTGGGTAGTATATGCTATCCTAATCTGTATCCGGGT
AGCATATGCTATCCTAATAGAGATTAGGGTAGTATATGCTATCCTAATTTATATCTGGGTAGCATATACT
ACCCAAATATCTGGATAGCATATGCTATCCTAATCTATATCTGGGTAGCATATGCTATCCTAATCTATAT
CTGGGTAGCATAGGCTATCCTAATCTATATCTGGGTAGCATATGCTATCCTAATCTATATCTGGGTAGTA
TATGCTATCCTAATTTATATCTGGGTAGCATAGGCTATCCTAATCTATATCTGGGTAGCATATGCTATCC
TAATCTATATCTGGGTAGTATATGCTATCCTAATCTGTATCCGGGTAGCATATGCTATCCTCATGCATAT
ACAGTCAGCATATGATACCCAGTAGTAGAGTGGGAGTGCTATCCTTTGCATATGCCGCCACCTCCCAAGG
GGGCGTGAATTTTCGCTGCTTGTCCTTTTCCTGCTGGGGATCTCCCGATCCCCTATGGTGCACTCTCAGT
ACAATCTGCTCTGATGCCGCATAGTTAAGCCAGTATCTGCTCCCTGCTTGTGTGTTGGAGGTCGCTGAGT
AGTGCGCGAGCAAAATTTAAGCTACAACAAGGCAAGGCTTGACCGACAATTGCATGAAGAATCTGCTTAG
GGTTAGGCGTTTTGCGCTGCTTCGATCAACTTTGTATAGAAAAGTTGAACGAGAAACGTAAAATGATATA
AATATCAATATATTAAATTAGATTTTGCATAAAAAACAGACTACATAATACTGTAAAACACAACATATCC
AGTCACTATGGTCGACCTGCAGACTGGCTGTGTATAAGGGAGCCTGACATTTATATTCCCCAGAACATCA
GGTTAATGGCGTTTTTGATGTCATTTTCGCGGTGGCTGAGATCAGCCACTTCTTCCCCGATAACGGAGAC
CGGCACACTGGCCATATCGGTGGTCATCATGCGCCAGCTTTCATCCCCGATATGCACCACCGGGTAAAGT
TCACGGGGGACTTTATCTGACAGCAGACGTGCACTGGCCAGGGGGATCACCATCCGTCGCCCGGGCGTGT
CAATAATATCACTCTGTACATCCACAAACAGACGATAACGGCTCTCTCTTTTATAGGTGTAAACCTTAAA
CTGCATTTCACCAGCCCCTGTTCTCGTCGGCAAAAGAGCCGTTCATTTCAATAAACCGGGCGACCTCAGC
CATCCCTTCCTGATTTTCCGCTTTCCAGCGTTCGGCACGCAGACGACGGGCTTCATTCTGCATGGTTGTG
CTTACCGAACCGGAGATATTGACATCATATATGCCTTGAGCAACTGATAGCTGTCGCTGTCAACTGTCAC
TGTAATACGCTGCTTCATAGCATACCTCTTTTTGACATACTTCGGGTATACATATCAGTATATATTCTTA
TACCGCAAAAATCAGCGCGCAAATACGCATACTGTTATCTGGCTTTTAGTAAGCCGGATCCTCTAGATTA
CGCCCCGCCTGCCACTCATCGCAGTACTGTTGTAATTCATTAAGCATTCTGCCGACATGGAAGCCATCAC
AAACGGCATGATGAACCTGAATCGCCAGCGGCATCAGCACCTTGTCGCCTTGCGTATAATATTTGCCCAT
GGTGAAAACGGGGGCGAAGAAGTTGTCCATATTGGCCACGTTTAAATCAAAACTGGTGAAACTCACCCAG
GGATTGGCTGAGACGAAAAACATATTCTCAATAAACCCTTTAGGGAAATAGGCCAGGTTTTCACCGTAAC
ACGCCACATCTTGCGAATATATGTGTAGAAACTGCCGGAAATCGTCGTGGTATTCACTCCAGAGCGATGA
AAACGTTTCAGTTTGCTCATGGAAAACGGTGTAACAAGGGTGAACACTATCCCATATCACCAGCTCACCG
TCTTTCATTGCCATACGGAATTCCGGATGAGCATTCATCAGGCGGGCAAGAATGTGAATAAAGGCCGGAT
AAAACTTGTGCTTATTTTTCTTTACGGTCTTTAAAAAGGCCGTAATATCCAGCTGAACGGTCTGGTTATA
GGTACATTGAGCAACTGACTGAAATGCCTCAAAATGTTCTTTACGATGCCATTGGGATATATCAACGGTG
GTATATCCAGTGATTTTTTTCTCCATTTTAGCTTCCTTAGCTCCTGAAAATCTCGACGGATCCTAACTCA
AAATCCACACATTATACGAGCCGGAAGCATAAAGTGTAAAGCCTGGGGTGCCTAATGCGGCCGCCATAGT
GACTGGATATGTTGTGTTTTACAGTATTATGTAGTCTGTTTTTTATGCAAAATCTAATTTAATATATTGA
TATTTATATCATTTTACGTTTCTCGTTCAACTTTATTATACATAGTTGATAATTCTGCAGATATCCATCA
CACTGGCGGCCGCTCGAGCATGCATCTAGAGGGCCCTATTCTATAGTGTCACCTAAATGCTAGAGCTCGC
TGATCAGCCTCGACTGTGCCTTCTAGTTGCCAGCCATCTGTTGTTTGCCCCTCCCCCGTGCCTTCCTTGA
CCCTGGAAGGTGCCACTCCCACTGTCCTTTCCTAATAAAATGAGGAAATTGCATCGCATTGTCTGAGTAG
GTGTCATTCTATTCTGGGGGGTGGGGTGGGGCAGGACAGCAAGGGGGAGGATTGGGAAGACAATAGCAGG
CATGCTGGGGATGCGGTGGGCTCTATGGCTTCTGAGGCGGAAAGAACCAGCTGGGGCTCTAGGGGGTATC
CCC
[124 nt withheld, positions 4274-4397]
C
[91 nt withheld, positions 4399-4489]
A
[49 nt withheld, positions 4491-4539]
CCTTTGACGTTGGAGTCCACGTTCTTT
[37 nt withheld, positions 4567-4603]
ACCCTATCTCGGTCTATTCTTTTGATTTATAAGGGATTTTGCCGATTTCGGCCTATTGGTTAAAAAATGA
GCTGATTTAACAAAAATTTAACGCGAATTAATTCTGTGGAATGTGTGTCAGTTAGGGTGTGGAAAGTCCC
CAGGCTCCCCAGCAGGCAGAAGTATGCAAAGCATGCATCTCAATTAGTCAGCAACCAGGTGTGGAAAGTC
CCTAGGCTCCCCAGCAGGCAGAAGTATGCAAAGCATGCATCTCAATTAGTCAGCAACCATAGTCCCGCCC
CTAACTCCGCCCATCCCGCCCCTAACTCCGCCCAGTTCCGCCCATTCTCCGCCCCATGGCTGACTAATTT
TTTTTATTTATGCAGAGGCCGAGGCCGCCTCTGCCTCTGAGCTATTCCAGAAGTAGTGAGGAGGCTTTTT
TGGAGGCCTAGGCTTTTGCAAAAAGCTCCCGGGAGCTTGTATATCCATTTTCGGATCTGATCAAGAGACA
GGATGAGGATCGTTTCGCATGATTGAACAAGATGGATTGCACGCAGGTTCTCCGGCCGCTTGGGTGGAGA
GGCTATTCGGCTATGACTGGGCACAACAGACAATCGGCTGCTCTGATGCCGCCGTGTTCCGGCTGTCAGC
GCAGGGGCGCCCGGTTCTTTTTGTCAAGACCGACCTGTCCGGTGCCCTGAATGAACTGCAGGACGAGGCA
GCGCGGCTATCGTGGCTGGCCACGACGGGCGTTCCTTGCGCAGCTGTGCTCGACGTTGTCACTGAAGCGG
GAAGGGACTGGCTGCTATTGGGCGAAGTGCCGGGGCAGGATCTCCTGTCATCTCACCTTGCTCCTGCCGA
GAAAGTATCCATCATGGCTGATGCAATGCGGCGGCTGCATACGCTTGATCCGGCTACCTGCCCATTCGAC
CACCAAGCGAAACATCGCATCGAGCGAGCACGTACTCGGATGGAAGCCGGTCTTGTCGATCAGGATGATC
TGGACGAAGAGCATCAGGGGCTCGCGCCAGCCGAACTGTTCGCCAGGCTCAAGGCGCGCATGCCCGACGG
CGAGGATCTCGTCGTGACCCATGGCGATGCCTGCTTGCCGAATATCATGGTGGAAAATGGCCGCTTTTCT
GGATTCATCGACTGTGGCCGGCTGGGTGTGGCGGACCGCTATCAGGACATAGCGTTGGCTACCCGTGATA
TTGCTGAAGAGCTTGGCGGCGAATGGGCTGACCGCTTCCTCGTGCTTTACGGTATCGCCGCTCCCGATTC
GCAGCGCATCGCCTTCTATCGCCTTCTTGACGAGTTCTTCTGAGCGGGACTCTGGGGTTCGAAATGACCG
ACCAAGCGACGCCCAACCTGCCATCACGAGATTTCGATTCCACCGCCGCCTTCTATGAAAGGTTGGGCTT
CGGAATCGTTTTCCGGGACGCCGGCTGGATGATCCTCCAGCGCGGGGATCTCATGCTGGAGTTCTTCGCC
CACCCCAACTTGTTTATTGCAGCTTATAATGGTTACAAATAAAGCAATAGCATCACAAATTTCACAAATA
AAGCATTTTTTTCACTGCATTCTAGTTGTGGTTTGTCCAAACTCATCAATGTATCTTATCATGTCTGTAT
ACCGTCGACCTCTAGCTAGAGCTTGGCGTAATCATGGTCATAGCTGTTTCCTGTGTGAAATTGTTATCCG
CTCACAATTCCACACAACATACGAGCCGGAAGCATAAAGTGTAAAGCCTGGGGTGCCTAATGAGTGAGCT
AACTCACATTAATTGCGTTGCGCTCACTGCCCGCTTTCCAGTCGGGAAACCTGTCGTGCCAGCTGCATTA
ATGAATCGGCCAACGCGCGGGGAGAGGCGGTTTGCGTATTGGGCGCTCTTCCGCTTCCTCGCTCACTGAC
TCGCTGCGCTCGGTCGTTCGGCTGCGGCGAGCGGTATCAGCTCACTCAAAGGCGGTAATACGGTTATCCA
CAGAATCAGGGGATAACGCAGGAAAGAACATGTGAGCAAAAGGCCAGCAAAAGGCCAGGAACCGTAAAAA
GGCCGCGTTGCTGGCGTTTTTCCATAGGCTCCGCCCCCCTGACGAGCATCACAAAAATCGACGCTCAAGT
CAGAGGTGGCGAAACCCGACAGGACTATAAAGATACCAGGCGTTTCCCCCTGGAAGCTCCCTCGTGCGCT
CTCCTGTTCCGACCCTGCCGCTTACCGGATACCTGTCCGCCTTTCTCCCTTCGGGAAGCGTGGCGCTTTC
TCATAGCTCACGCTGTAGGTATCTCAGTTCGGTGTAGGTCGTTCGCTCCAAGCTGGGCTGTGTGCACGAA
CCCCCCGTTCAGCCCGACCGCTGCGCCTTATCCGGTAACTATCGTCTTGAGTCCAACCCGGTAAGACACG
ACTTATCGCCACTGGCAGCAGCCACTGGTAACAGGATTAGCAGAGCGAGGTATGTAGGCGGTGCTACAGA
GTTCTTGAAGTGGTGGCCTAACTACGGCTACACTAGAAGAACAGTATTTGGTATCTGCGCTCTGCTGAAG
CCAGTTACCTTCGGAAAAAGAGTTGGTAGCTCTTGATCCGGCAAACAAACCACCGCTGGTAGCGGTGGTT
TTTTTGTTTGCAAGCAGCAGATTACGCGCAGAAAAAAAGGATCTCAAGAAGATCCTTTGATCTTTTCTAC
GGGGTCTGACGCTCAGTGGAACGAAAACTCACGTTAAGGGATTTTGGTCATGAGATTATCAAAAAGGATC
TTCACCTAGATCCTTTTAAATTAAAAATGAAGTTTTAAATCAATCTAAAGTATATATGAGTAAACTTGGT
CTGACAGTTACCAATGCTTAATCAGTGAGGCACCTATCTCAGCGATCTGTCTATTTCGTTCATCCATAGT
TGCCTGACTCCCCGTCGTGTAGATAACTACGATACGGGAGGGCTTACCATCTGGCCCCAGTGCTGCAATG
ATACCGCGAGACCCACGCTCACCGGCTCCAGATTTATCAGCAATAAACCAGCCAGCCGGAAGGGCCGAGC
GCAGAAGTGGTCCTGCAACTTTATCCGCCTCCATCCAGTCTATTAATTGTTGCCGGGAAGCTAGAGTAAG
TAGTTCGCCAGTTAATAGTTTGCGCAACGTTGTTGCCATTGCTACAGGCATCGTGGTGTCACGCTCGTCG
TTTGGTATGGCTTCATTCAGCTCCGGTTCCCAACGATCAAGGCGAGTTACATGATCCCCCATGTTGTGCA
AAAAAGCGGTTAGCTCCTTCGGTCCTCCGATCGTTGTCAGAAGTAAGTTGGCCGCAGTGTTATCACTCAT
GGTTATGGCAGCACTGCATAATTCTCTTACTGTCATGCCATCCGTAAGATGCTTTTCTGTGACTGGTGAG
TACTCAACCAAGTCATTCTGAGAATAGTGTATGCGGCGACCGAGTTGCTCTTGCCCGGCGTCAATACGGG
ATAATACCGCGCCACATAGCAGAACTTTAAAAGTGCTCATCATTGGAAAACGTTCTTCGGGGCGAAAACT
CTCAAGGATCTTACCGCTGTTGAGATCCAGTTCGATGTAACCCACTCGTGCACCCAACTGATCTTCAGCA
TCTTTTACTTTCACCAGCGTTTCTGGGTGAGCAAAAACAGGAAGGCAAAATGCCGCAAAAAAGGGAATAA
GGGCGACACGGAAATGTTGAATACTCATACTCTTCCTTTTTCAATATTATTGAAGCATTTATCAGGGTTA
TTGTCTCATGAGCGGATACATATTTGAATGTATTTAGAAAAATAAACAAATAGGGGTTCCGCGCACATTT
CCCCGAAAAGTGCCACCTGACGTC
Features (pLannotate 1.2.2; 25 found; start..end, strand, type, name):
    204..1993    -  rep_origin     oriP: Epstein-Barr virus oriP replication origin (Yates et al., 2000)
   2014..2066    -  misc_feature   bom (fragment): basis of mobility region from pBR322
   2197..2217    +  protein_bind   attB4: mutant version of attB; core recombination site for the Gateway® BP reaction BP Clonase™
   2201..2320    +  protein_bind   attR1: mutant version of attR; recombination site for the Gateway® LR reaction LR Clonase™
   2361..2666    -  CDS            ccdB: CcdB, a bacterial toxin that poisons DNA gyrase; ccdB; Plasmids containing the ccdB gene cannot be propagated in standard E. coli strains.
   2671..2829    -  CDS            ccdA (fragment): CCDA_ECO57 - Also known as H, letA. Experimental evidence at protein level: Swiss-Prot protein existence level 1. Antitoxin component of a type II toxin-antitoxin (TA) system which inhibits the post-segregational killing (PSK) of plasmid-free cells, also referred to as a plasmid addiction system. Binds to and blocks the activity of CcdB; will also remove bound CcdB protein from the CcdB-GyrA complex by forming a CcdA-CcdB complex, a process termed rejuvenation. Functions as a transcriptional corepressor for the ccdAB operon, repression also requires CcdB (By similarity). From Escherichia coli
   2986..3666    -  CDS            CmR: chloramphenicol acetyltransferase confers resistance to chloramphenicol
   3667..3696    -  promoter       cat promoter (fragment): promoter of the E. coli cat gene encoding chloramphenicol acetyltransferase
   3720..3750    -  promoter       lac UV5 promoter: E. coli lac promoter with an "up" mutation
   3775..3898    -  protein_bind   attR3: mutant version of attR; recombination site for the Gateway® LR reaction LR Clonase™
   3960..3978    -  promoter       SP6 promoter: promoter for bacteriophage SP6 RNA polymerase
   4004..4228    +  polyA_signal   bGH poly(A) signal: bovine growth hormone polyadenylation signal
   4232..4253    +  promoter       SV40 promoter (fragment): SV40 enhancer and early promoter
   4274..4702    +  rep_origin     f1 ori (sequence partly withheld): f1 bacteriophage origin of replication; arrow indicates direction of (+) strand synthesis
   4716..5045    +  promoter       SV40 promoter: SV40 enhancer and early promoter
   5112..5903    +  CDS            neo: KKA2_KLEPN - Also known as kan, nptII. Experimental evidence at protein level: Swiss-Prot protein existence level 1. Resistance to kanamycin, neomycin, paromomycin, ribostamycin, butirosin and gentamicin B. From Klebsiella pneumoniae.
   5927..6085    +  CDS            ble (fragment): BLE_KLEPN - Experimental evidence at protein level: Swiss-Prot protein existence level 1. Binding protein with a strong affinity to the bleomycin family of antibiotics. Binds to CL990; an antimitotic-antibiotic compound. From Klebsiella pneumoniae.
   6080..6201    +  polyA_signal   SV40 poly(A) signal: SV40 polyadenylation signal
   6274..6290    -  protein_bind   lac operator: The lac repressor binds to the lac operator to inhibit transcription in E. coli. This inhibition can be relieved by adding lactose or isopropyl-β-D-thiogalactopyranoside (IPTG). lac repressor encoded by lacI
   6298..6328    -  promoter       lac promoter: promoter for the E. coli lac operon
   6343..6364    -  protein_bind   CAP binding site: CAP binding activates transcription in the presence of cAMP. E. coli catabolite activator protein
   6377..6469    -  CDS            lacI (fragment): lac repressor; lacI; The lac repressor binds to the lac operator to inhibit transcription in E. coli. This inhibition can be relieved by adding lactose or isopropyl-β-D-thiogalactopyranoside (IPTG).
   6652..7240    -  rep_origin     ori: high-copy-number ColE1/pMB1/pBR322/pUC origin of replication
   7411..8271    -  CDS            AmpR: β-lactamase; bla; confers resistance to ampicillin, carbenicillin, and related antibiotics
   8272..8376    -  promoter       AmpR promoter: bla
