[The description below was written by a language model from this plasmid's Addgene catalogue record and pLannotate feature annotations shown in this document.]
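Description:
pDest-313 (attR4-attR3) is an empty Multisite Gateway destination vector for mammalian protein expression, catalogued as built on a pUC19 backbone. It replicates at high copy in E. coli from a ColE1/pUC-type origin and carries an ampicillin resistance gene (β-lactamase with its own promoter), together with an f1 phage origin. The Gateway cassette lies between two attR sites. The automated annotation labels one as attR1 with an overlapping attB4 core match, which is consistent with the attR4 site in the plasmid name, and it labels the other as attR3. Between these sites are the ccdB gyrase toxin gene, a ccdA fragment and a chloramphenicol acetyltransferase gene with its promoter. Because ccdB is lethal to standard strains, the unrecombined vector is kept in the ccdB-tolerant strain DB3.1 under combined chloramphenicol and ampicillin selection. An LR recombination replaces the cassette with the contents of compatible entry clones, and ccdB then provides counterselection against unrecombined plasmid.

No mammalian promoter is annotated upstream of the cassette. This fits a multisite design in which the promoter arrives on an entry clone along with the coding sequence and any tags, although the record does not say so explicitly. On the attR3 side of the cassette the vector supplies a bovine growth hormone polyadenylation signal, and an SP6 promoter sits nearby. For mammalian selection, an SV40 early promoter drives the neomycin phosphotransferase gene, terminated by an SV40 poly(A) signal, which allows G418 selection. An Epstein-Barr virus oriP element is also present and can support episomal maintenance in cells that express EBNA1, which this plasmid does not encode. The vector is intended for combinatorial assembly of expression clones by site-specific recombination.
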