Addgene plasmid #161898: pDest-313 (attR4-attR3)
Purpose: (Empty Backbone) Multisite Gateway (attR4-attR3) vector for mammalian protein expression
Depositing lab: Dominic Esposito. Depositing organization: National Cancer Institute (NCI). Publication: Combinatorial assembly of clone libraries using site-specific recombination. Wall VE, Garvey LA, Mehalko JL, Procter LV, Esposito D. Methods Mol Biol. 2014;1116:193-208. doi: 10.1007/978-1-62703-764-8_14. PubMed 24395366.
Backbone
  Vector backbone: pUC19
  Vector type: Mammalian Expression
  Selectable markers: Neomycin (select with G418)
Growth in bacteria
  Bacterial resistance: Chloramphenicol and Ampicillin, 25 & 100 μg/mL
  Growth temperature: 37°C
  Growth strain: DB3.1
  Copy number: High Copy
Gene/Insert
  Gene/Insert name: None
Terms and licenses: Academic/Nonprofit Terms; Industry Terms: Not Available to Industry
How to cite: pDest-313 (attR4-attR3) was a gift from Dominic Esposito (Addgene plasmid # 161898 ; http://n2t.net/addgene:161898 ; RRID:Addgene_161898)
